Addgene plasmid #75077: pDC10
Purpose: Produces Escherichia coli glycinamide ribonucleotide synthetase (H6EcPurD)
Depositing lab: T. J. Kappock & JoAnne Stubbe. Depositing organization: Massachusetts Institute of Technology.
Backbone
  Vector backbone: pET28a
  Backbone size w/o insert (bp): 5369
  Total vector size (bp): 6910
  Modifications to backbone: N-terminal His6 tag sequence contains a Ser11>Asn mutation. NdeI site replaced with EcoRI sequence which replaces Met1 codon with Glu-Phe codons.
  Vector type: Bacterial Expression
Growth in bacteria
  Bacterial resistance: Kanamycin, 50 μg/mL
  Growth temperature: 37°C
  Growth strain: JM109
  Copy number: Unknown
Gene/Insert
  Gene/Insert name: phosphoribosylglycinamide synthetase (alt names: purD; JW3969; b4005)
  Species: Escherichia coli
  Mutation: adds unique SacII site at Thr95-Ala96 by a silent mutation in Ala96 codon
  GenBank ID: NP_418433
  Entrez Gene: purD (a.k.a. b4005, ECK3997, JW3969, adth)
  Promoter: T7
  Tag / fusion protein: His6 (N terminal on backbone)
  Cloning method: Restriction Enzyme; 5′ cloning site EcoRI (not destroyed); 3′ cloning site SalI (not destroyed)
  Sequencing primers: 5′ T7 promoter; 3′ T7 terminator
Terms and licenses: Academic/Nonprofit Terms; Industry Terms: Not Available to Industry
Depositor comments: Constructed by Danny Crawford and T. J. Kappock in the laboratory of JoAnne Stubbe (MIT). In JM109 strain.
How to cite: pDC10 was a gift from T. J. Kappock & JoAnne Stubbe (Addgene plasmid # 75077 ; http://n2t.net/addgene:75077 ; RRID:Addgene_75077)
