[The description below was written by a language model from this plasmid's Addgene catalogue record and pLannotate feature annotations shown in this document.]
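Description:
pDC10 is a bacterial expression plasmid built on the pET28a backbone for producing Escherichia coli glycinamide ribonucleotide synthetase (PurD, phosphoribosylglycinamide synthetase), an enzyme of de novo purine biosynthesis, as an N-terminally His6-tagged protein (H6EcPurD). The 6.9 kb plasmid is selected with kanamycin through the aph(3')-Ia KanR gene. It replicates from a ColE1/pBR322-type origin accompanied by the bom region and rop, and it also carries an f1 phage origin. The record lists copy number as unknown.

The purD coding sequence sits between EcoRI and SalI sites, downstream of the T7 promoter, a lac operator and the T7 gene 10 ribosome binding site, and is followed by the T7 terminator. The backbone-encoded lacI gene supplies lac repressor, so transcription depends on T7 RNA polymerase in the host and is relieved by IPTG. The plasmid is supplied in JM109, which is generally used as a cloning and maintenance strain. The leader provides the His6 tag and a thrombin cleavage site. It differs from standard pET28a in a Ser11>Asn change within the tag region and in the replacement of the NdeI site by EcoRI, which substitutes Glu-Phe codons for the native Met1 codon. A silent change in the Ala96 codon creates a unique SacII site at Thr95-Ala96.

The feature table also shows a fragment of the neighbouring chromosomal gene zraR (hydG) in reverse orientation just after purD, suggesting that the insert carries flanking genomic sequence. The vector's C-terminal His tag sequence lies beyond this and would not be expected to be fused to PurD. The construct is suited to overexpression and metal-affinity purification of PurD for enzymological work.
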