Features (pLannotate 1.2.2; 23 found; start..end, strand, type, name):
     12..467     +  rep_origin     f1 ori (sequence partly withheld): f1 bacteriophage origin of replication; arrow indicates direction of (+) strand synthesis
    494..551     +  promoter       AmpR promoter (fragment): bla
    560..1375    -  CDS            KanR: aminoglycoside phosphotransferase; aph(3')-Ia; confers resistance to kanamycin in bacteria or G418 (Geneticin®) in eukaryotes
   1497..2085    +  rep_origin     ori: high-copy-number ColE1/pMB1/pBR322/pUC origin of replication
   2271..2413    -  misc_feature   bom: basis of mobility region from pBR322
   2515..2706    -  CDS            rop: Rop protein, which maintains plasmids at low copy number; rop
   2723..3103    +  CDS            YPB1_ECOLX: Protein predicted: Swiss-Prot protein existence level 4. From Escherichia coli.
   3175..3466    -  CDS            TcR (fragment): tetracycline efflux protein; tet; confers resistance to tetracycline
   3481..3502    -  protein_bind   CAP binding site: CAP binding activates transcription in the presence of cAMP. E. coli catabolite activator protein
   3515..4597    -  CDS            lacI: lac repressor; lacI; The lac repressor binds to the lac operator to inhibit transcription in E. coli. This inhibition can be relieved by adding lactose or isopropyl-β-D-thiogalactopyranoside (IPTG).
   4598..4675    -  promoter       lacI promoter: lacI
   4683..4962    -  CDS            TcR (fragment): tetracycline efflux protein; tet; confers resistance to tetracycline
   4984..5002    +  promoter       T7 promoter: promoter for bacteriophage T7 RNA polymerase
   5003..5027    +  protein_bind   lac operator: The lac repressor binds to the lac operator to inhibit transcription in E. coli. This inhibition can be relieved by adding lactose or isopropyl-β-D-thiogalactopyranoside (IPTG). lac repressor encoded by lacI
   5042..5064    +  RBS            RBS: efficient ribosome binding site from bacteriophage T7 gene 10 (Olins and Rangwala, 1989)
   5083..5099    +  CDS            capTEV™ (fragment): composite tag for in vivo biotinylation, TEV protease cleavage, and 6xHis tagging
   5110..5127    +  CDS            thrombin site: thrombin recognition and cleavage site
   5134..6420    +  CDS            purD: PUR2_ECOLI - Experimental evidence at protein level: Swiss-Prot protein existence level 1. From Escherichia coli (strain K12).
   6423..6707    -  CDS            zraR (fragment): ZRAR_ECOLI - Also known as hydG. Experimental evidence at protein level: Swiss-Prot protein existence level 1. Member of the two-component regulatory system ZraS/ZraR. When activated by ZraS it acts in conjunction with sigma-54 to regulate the expression of zraP. Positively autoregulates the expression of the zraSR operon. From Escherichia coli (strain K12).
   6704..6738    +  misc_feature   MCS (fragment): pUC18/19 multiple cloning site
   6754..6771    +  CDS            9xHis (fragment): 9xHis affinity tag
   6781..6830    +  CDS            SET1 (fragment): solubility-enhancement tag derived from T7 phage gene 10B
   6838..6885    +  terminator     T7 terminator: transcription terminator for bacteriophage T7 RNA polymerase
>Addgene plasmid #75077 | pDC10 | depositor full sequence | sequence record 142310 | pDC10 sequence 6910 bps
TGGCGAATGGG
[124 nt withheld, positions 12-135]
C
[91 nt withheld, positions 137-227]
A
[49 nt withheld, positions 229-277]
CCTTTGACGTTGGAGTCCACGTTCTTT
[37 nt withheld, positions 305-341]
ACCCTATCTCGGTCTATTCTTTTGATTTATAAGGGATTTTGCCGATTTCGGCCTATTGGTTAAAAAATGA
GCTGATTTAACAAAAATTTAACGCGAATTTTAACAAAATATTAACGTTTACAATTTCAGGTGGCACTTTT
CGGGGAAATGTGCGCGGAACCCCTATTTGTTTATTTTTCTAAATACATTCAAATATGTATCCGCTCATGA
ATTAATTCTTAGAAAAACTCATCGAGCATCAAATGAAACTGCAATTTATTCATATCAGGATTATCAATAC
CATATTTTTGAAAAAGCCGTTTCTGTAATGAAGGAGAAAACTCACCGAGGCAGTTCCATAGGATGGCAAG
ATCCTGGTATCGGTCTGCGATTCCGACTCGTCCAACATCAATACAACCTATTAATTTCCCCTCGTCAAAA
ATAAGGTTATCAAGTGAGAAATCACCATGAGTGACGACTGAATCCGGTGAGAATGGCAAAAGTTTATGCA
TTTCTTTCCAGACTTGTTCAACAGGCCAGCCATTACGCTCGTCATCAAAATCACTCGCATCAACCAAACC
GTTATTCATTCGTGATTGCGCCTGAGCGAGACGAAATACGCGATCGCTGTTAAAAGGACAATTACAAACA
GGAATCGAATGCAACCGGCGCAGGAACACTGCCAGCGCATCAACAATATTTTCACCTGAATCAGGATATT
CTTCTAATACCTGGAATGCTGTTTTCCCGGGGATCGCAGTGGTGAGTAACCATGCATCATCAGGAGTACG
GATAAAATGCTTGATGGTCGGAAGAGGCATAAATTCCGTCAGCCAGTTTAGTCTGACCATCTCATCTGTA
ACATCATTGGCAACGCTACCTTTGCCATGTTTCAGAAACAACTCTGGCGCATCGGGCTTCCCATACAATC
GATAGATTGTCGCACCTGATTGCCCGACATTATCGCGAGCCCATTTATACCCATATAAATCAGCATCCAT
GTTGGAATTTAATCGCGGCCTAGAGCAAGACGTTTCCCGTTGAATATGGCTCATAACACCCCTTGTATTA
CTGTTTATGTAAGCAGACAGTTTTATTGTTCATGACCAAAATCCCTTAACGTGAGTTTTCGTTCCACTGA
GCGTCAGACCCCGTAGAAAAGATCAAAGGATCTTCTTGAGATCCTTTTTTTCTGCGCGTAATCTGCTGCT
TGCAAACAAAAAAACCACCGCTACCAGCGGTGGTTTGTTTGCCGGATCAAGAGCTACCAACTCTTTTTCC
GAAGGTAACTGGCTTCAGCAGAGCGCAGATACCAAATACTGTCCTTCTAGTGTAGCCGTAGTTAGGCCAC
CACTTCAAGAACTCTGTAGCACCGCCTACATACCTCGCTCTGCTAATCCTGTTACCAGTGGCTGCTGCCA
GTGGCGATAAGTCGTGTCTTACCGGGTTGGACTCAAGACGATAGTTACCGGATAAGGCGCAGCGGTCGGG
CTGAACGGGGGGTTCGTGCACACAGCCCAGCTTGGAGCGAACGACCTACACCGAACTGAGATACCTACAG
CGTGAGCTATGAGAAAGCGCCACGCTTCCCGAAGGGAGAAAGGCGGACAGGTATCCGGTAAGCGGCAGGG
TCGGAACAGGAGAGCGCACGAGGGAGCTTCCAGGGGGAAACGCCTGGTATCTTTATAGTCCTGTCGGGTT
TCGCCACCTCTGACTTGAGCGTCGATTTTTGTGATGCTCGTCAGGGGGGCGGAGCCTATGGAAAAACGCC
AGCAACGCGGCCTTTTTACGGTTCCTGGCCTTTTGCTGGCCTTTTGCTCACATGTTCTTTCCTGCGTTAT
CCCCTGATTCTGTGGATAACCGTATTACCGCCTTTGAGTGAGCTGATACCGCTCGCCGCAGCCGAACGAC
CGAGCGCAGCGAGTCAGTGAGCGAGGAAGCGGAAGAGCGCCTGATGCGGTATTTTCTCCTTACGCATCTG
TGCGGTATTTCACACCGCATATATGGTGCACTCTCAGTACAATCTGCTCTGATGCCGCATAGTTAAGCCA
GTATACACTCCGCTATCGCTACGTGACTGGGTCATGGCTGCGCCCCGACACCCGCCAACACCCGCTGACG
CGCCCTGACGGGCTTGTCTGCTCCCGGCATCCGCTTACAGACAAGCTGTGACCGTCTCCGGGAGCTGCAT
GTGTCAGAGGTTTTCACCGTCATCACCGAAACGCGCGAGGCAGCTGCGGTAAAGCTCATCAGCGTGGTCG
TGAAGCGATTCACAGATGTCTGCCTGTTCATCCGCGTCCAGCTCGTTGAGTTTCTCCAGAAGCGTTAATG
TCTGGCTTCTGATAAAGCGGGCCATGTTAAGGGCGGTTTTTTCCTGTTTGGTCACTGATGCCTCCGTGTA
AGGGGGATTTCTGTTCATGGGGGTAATGATACCGATGAAACGAGAGAGGATGCTCACGATACGGGTTACT
GATGATGAACATGCCCGGTTACTGGAACGTTGTGAGGGTAAACAACTGGCGGTATGGATGCGGCGGGACC
AGAGAAAAATCACTCAGGGTCAATGCCAGCGCTTCGTTAATACAGATGTAGGTGTTCCACAGGGTAGCCA
GCAGCATCCTGCGATGCAGATCCGGAACATAATGGTGCAGGGCGCTGACTTCCGCGTTTCCAGACTTTAC
GAAACACGGAAACCGAAGACCATTCATGTTGTTGCTCAGGTCGCAGACGTTTTGCAGCAGCAGTCGCTTC
ACGTTCGCTCGCGTATCGGTGATTCATTCTGCTAACCAGTAAGGCAACCCCGCCAGCCTAGCCGGGTCCT
CAACGACAGGAGCACGATCATGCGCACCCGTGGGGCCGCCATGCCGGCGATAATGGCCTGCTTCTCGCCG
AAACGTTTGGTGGCGGGACCAGTGACGAAGGCTTGAGCGAGGGCGTGCAAGATTCCGAATACCGCAAGCG
ACAGGCCGATCATCGTCGCGCTCCAGCGAAAGCGGTCCTCGCCGAAAATGACCCAGAGCGCTGCCGGCAC
CTGTCCTACGAGTTGCATGATAAAGAAGACAGTCATAAGTGCGGCGACGATAGTCATGCCCCGCGCCCAC
CGGAAGGAGCTGACTGGGTTGAAGGCTCTCAAGGGCATCGGTCGAGATCCCGGTGCCTAATGAGTGAGCT
AACTTACATTAATTGCGTTGCGCTCACTGCCCGCTTTCCAGTCGGGAAACCTGTCGTGCCAGCTGCATTA
ATGAATCGGCCAACGCGCGGGGAGAGGCGGTTTGCGTATTGGGCGCCAGGGTGGTTTTTCTTTTCACCAG
TGAGACGGGCAACAGCTGATTGCCCTTCACCGCCTGGCCCTGAGAGAGTTGCAGCAAGCGGTCCACGCTG
GTTTGCCCCAGCAGGCGAAAATCCTGTTTGATGGTGGTTAACGGCGGGATATAACATGAGCTGTCTTCGG
TATCGTCGTATCCCACTACCGAGATATCCGCACCAACGCGCAGCCCGGACTCGGTAATGGCGCGCATTGC
GCCCAGCGCCATCTGATCGTTGGCAACCAGCATCGCAGTGGGAACGATGCCCTCATTCAGCATTTGCATG
GTTTGTTGAAAACCGGACATGGCACTCCAGTCGCCTTCCCGTTCCGCTATCGGCTGAATTTGATTGCGAG
TGAGATATTTATGCCAGCCAGCCAGACGCAGACGCGCCGAGACAGAACTTAATGGGCCCGCTAACAGCGC
GATTTGCTGGTGACCCAATGCGACCAGATGCTCCACGCCCAGTCGCGTACCGTCTTCATGGGAGAAAATA
ATACTGTTGATGGGTGTCTGGTCAGAGACATCAAGAAATAACGCCGGAACATTAGTGCAGGCAGCTTCCA
CAGCAATGGCATCCTGGTCATCCAGCGGATAGTTAATGATCAGCCCACTGACGCGTTGCGCGAGAAGATT
GTGCACCGCCGCTTTACAGGCTTCGACGCCGCTTCGTTCTACCATCGACACCACCACGCTGGCACCCAGT
TGATCGGCGCGAGATTTAATCGCCGCGACAATTTGCGACGGCGCGTGCAGGGCCAGACTGGAGGTGGCAA
CGCCAATCAGCAACGACTGTTTGCCCGCCAGTTGTTGTGCCACGCGGTTGGGAATGTAATTCAGCTCCGC
CATCGCCGCTTCCACTTTTTCCCGCGTTTTCGCAGAAACGTGGCTGGCCTGGTTCACCACGCGGGAAACG
GTCTGATAAGAGACACCGGCATACTCTGCGACATCGTATAACGTTACTGGTTTCACATTCACCACCCTGA
ATTGACTCTCTTCCGGGCGCTATCATGCCATACCGCGAAAGGTTTTGCGCCATTCGATGGTGTCCGGGAT
CTCGACGCTCTCCCTTATGCGACTCCTGCATTAGGAAGCAGCCCAGTAGTAGGTTGAGGCCGTTGAGCAC
CGCCGCCGCAAGGAATGGTGCATGCAAGGAGATGGCGCCCAACAGTCCCCCGGCCACGGGGCCTGCCACC
ATACCCACGCCGAAACAAGCGCTCATGAGCCCGAAGTGGCGAGCCCGATCTTCCCCATCGGTGATGTCGG
CGATATAGGCGCCAGCAACCGCACCTGTGGCGCCGGTGATGCCGGCCACGATGCGTCCGGCGTAGAGGAT
CGAGATCTCGATCCCGCGAAATTAATACGACTCACTATAGGGGAATTGTGAGCGGATAACAATTCCCCTC
TAGAAATAATTTTGTTTAACTTTAAGAAGGAGATATACCATGGGCAGCAGCCATCATCATCATCATCACA
ACAGCGGCCTGGTGCCGCGCGGCAGCGAATTCATGAAAGTATTAGTGATTGGTAACGGCGGGCGCGAGCA
CGCGCTGGCCTGGAAAGCGGCCCAGTCGCCGCTGGTTGAGACTGTTTTTGTTGCTCCGGGTAATGCAGGC
ACTGCACTGGAACCCGCGCTGCAAAACGTTGCTATTGGCGTGACCGATATCCCGGCGCTGTTGGATTTCG
CACAAAACGAAAAGATTGATCTGACCATCGTCGGCCCGGAAGCGCCGCTGGTGAAAGGCGTGGTCGATAC
CTTCCGCGCCGCCGGGCTGAAAATCTTCGGCCCAACCGCGGGTGCGGCCCAACTGGAAGGCTCAAAAGCG
TTTACCAAAGATTTCCTGGCCCGCCATAAGATCCCTACGGCGGAATACCAGAACTTCACCGAGGTAGAAC
CTGCGCTGGCGTATCTGCGTGAGAAAGGCGCGCCAATCGTCATTAAAGCGGACGGTCTGGCTGCCGGGAA
AGGCGTTATCGTGGCGATGACGCTGGAAGAAGCGGAAGCGGCTGTTCACGATATGCTGGCGGGCAACGCT
TTTGGCGACGCGGGTCATCGCATCGTTATCGAAGAGTTCCTCGATGGCGAAGAAGCGAGCTTTATCGTGA
TGGTGGACGGCGAGCATGTGCTGCCGATGGCTACCAGCCAGGATCACAAACGCGTAGGCGATAAAGATAC
CGGACCAAACACCGGCGGGATGGGCGCTTACTCCCCCGCGCCGGTAGTAACCGATGACGTTCATCAGCGC
ACCATGGAACGTATTATCTGGCCAACCGTGAAAGGCATGGCGGCGGAAGGCAACACCTACACCGGTTTTC
TCTACGCGGGCCTGATGATCGACAAACAGGGCAATCCGAAGGTTATTGAATTTAACTGCCGCTTTGGCGA
TCCGGAAACCCAGCCGATTATGCTGCGCATGAAGTCCGATCTGGTTGAGCTCTGCCTGGCGGCCTGTGAA
AGCAAACTGGACGAGAAAACGTCCGAGTGGGATGAACGCGCTTCTCTCGGCGTGGTGATGGCTGCGGGTG
GATATCCGGGTGATTACCGCACCGGTGACGTGATCCACGGCCTGCCGCTGGAAGAAGTGGCAGGCGGCAA
AGTGTTCCACGCGGGCACAAAACTGGCGGATGACGAGCAGGTAGTGACCAACGGCGGGCGCGTACTGTGC
GTCACCGCGCTGGGTCATACCGTGGCAGAAGCGCAGAAACGCGCCTATGCCTTAATGACCGATATCCACT
GGGACGACTGCTTCTGCCGGAAAGATATCGGCTGGCGCGCTATCGAACGCGAGCAGAACTAACGCGACAG
TTTTGCCAATAGCGTTTTGCGCGTGATCCCTAACTGACGGGCGGCTTCGGTTTTGTTGCCGCCCGTTTTC
TCCAGCGCCGCCAGAATCACCTCTTTTTCCACTTCCACCAACGGCTGAATATCCTGACTTTGTCCCAGCG
GGATCGGCGTACTGGCAATCGCCAGCGGCAGCTCGCGTTCGGAAATATATTCCCCGGTCAGCAGCACCAC
TGCCCGTTCCACCGCGTTTTCCAGCTCACGAATATTTCCCGGCCAGTCGTAATGAATCAACAGATCCTCT
AGAGTCGACCTGCAGGCATGCAAGCTTGCGGCCGCACTCGAGCACCACCACCACCACCACTGAGATCCGG
CTGCTAACAAAGCCCGAAAGGAAGCTGAGTTGGCTGCTGCCACCGCTGAGCAATAACTAGCATAACCCCT
TGGGGCCTCTAAACGGGTCTTGAGGGGTTTTTTGCTGAAAGGAGGAACTATATCCGGAT
