>Addgene plasmid #75077 | pDC10 | addgene partial sequence | sequence record 146440 | T7 5'-TAATACGACTCACTATAGGG-3'
TTTTGTTTAACTTTAAGAAGGAGATATACCATGGGCAGCAGCCATCATCATCATCATCACAACAGCGGCC
TGGTGCCGCGCGGCAGCGAATTCATGAAAGTATTAGTGATTGGTAACGGCGGGCGCGAGCACGCGCTGGC
CTGGAAAGCGGCCCAGTCGCCGCTGGTTGAGACTGTTTTTGTTGCTCCGGGTAATGCAGGCACTGCACTG
GAACCCGCGCTGCAAAACGTTGCTATTGGCGTGACCGATATCCCGGCGCTGTTGGATTTCGCACAAAACG
AAAAGATTGATCTGACCATCGTCGGCCCGGAAGCGCCGCTGGTGAAAGGCGTGGTCGATACCTTCCGCGC
CGCCGGGCTGAAAATCTTCGGCCCAACCGCGGGTGCGGCCCAACTGGAAGGCTCAAAAGCGTTTACCAAA
GATTTCCTGGCCCGCCATAAGATCCCTACGGCGGAATACCAGAACTTCACCGAGGTAGAACCTGCGCTGG
CGTATCTGCGTGAGAAAGGCGCGCCAATCGTCATTAAAGCGGACGGTCTGGCTGCCGGGAAAGGCGTTAT
CGTGGCGATGACGCTGGAAGAAGCGGAAGCGGCTGTTCACGATATGCTGGCGGGCAACGCTTTTGGCGAC
GCGGGTCATCGCATCGTTATCGAAGAGTTCCTCGATGGCGAAGAAGCGAGCTTTATCGTGATGGTGGACG
GCGAGCATGTGCTGCCGATGGCTACCAGCCAGGATCACAAACGCGTAGGCGATAAAGATACCGGACCAAA
CACCGGCGGGATGGGCGCTTACTCCCCCGCGCCGGTAGTAACCGATGACGTTCATCAGCGCACCATGGAA
CGTATTATCTGGCCAACCGTGAAAGGCATGGCGGCGGAAGGCAACACCT
