>Addgene plasmid #75077 | pDC10 | addgene partial sequence | sequence record 146441 | T7term 5'-GCTAGTTATTGCTCAGCGG-3'
AGCAGCCGGATCTCAGTGGTGGTGGTGGTGGTGCTCGAGTGCGGCCGCAAGCTTGCATGCCTGCAGGTCG
ACTCTAGAGGATCTGTTGATTCATTACGACTGGCCGGGAAATATTCGTGAGCTGGAAAACGCGGTGGAAC
GGGCAGTGGTGCTGCTGACCGGGGAATATATTTCCGAACGCGAGCTGCCGCTGGCGATTGCCAGTACGCC
GATCCCGCTGGGACAAAGTCAGGATATTCAGCCGTTGGTGGAAGTGGAAAAAGAGGTGATTCTGGCGGCG
CTGGAGAAAACGGGCGGCAACAAAACCGAAGCCGCCCGTCAGTTAGGGATCACGCGCAAAACGCTATTGG
CAAAACTGTCGCGTTAGTTCTGCTCGCGTTCGATAGCGCGCCAGCCGATATCTTTCCGGCAGAAGCAGTC
GTCCCAGTGGATATCGGTCATTAAGGCATAGGCGCGTTTCTGCGCTTCTGCCACGGTATGACCCAGCGCG
GTGACGCACAGTACGCGCCCGCCGTTGGTCACTACCTGCTCGTCATCCGCCAGTTTTGTGCCCGCGTGGA
ACACTTTGCCGCCTGCCACTTCTTCCAGCGGCAGGCCGTGGATCACGTCACCGGTGCGGTAATCACCCGG
ATATCCACCCGCAGCCATCACCACGCCGAGAGAAGCGCGTTCATCCCACTCGGACGTTTTCTCGTCCAGT
TTGCTTTCACAGGCCGCCAGGCAGAGCTCAACCAGATCGGACTTCATGCGCAGCATAATCGGCTGGGTTT
CCGGATCGCCAAAGCGGCAGTTAAATTCAATAACCTTCGGATTGCCCTGTTTGTCGATCATCAGGCCCGC
GTAGAGAAAACCGGTGTAGGTGTTGCCTTCCGCCGCCATGCCTTTCACGGTTGGCCAGATAATACGTTCC
ATGGTGCGCTGATGAACGTCATCGGTTACTACCGGCGCGGGGGAGTAAGCGCCCATCCCG
